>Addgene plasmid #170828 | PiggyBac EF1a-eGFP-Puro U6 CLCN3 g1 | addgene full sequence | sequence record 335749 | Addgene NGS Result
GGGCAGAGCGCACATCGCCCACAGTCCCCGAGAAGTTGGGGGGAGGGGTCGGCAATTGAACCGGTGCCTA
GAGAAGGTGGCGCGGGGTAAACTGGGAAAGTGATGTCGTGTACTGGCTCCGCCTTTTTCCCGAGGGTGGG
GGAGAACCGTATATAAGTGCAGTAGTCGCCGTGAACGTTCTTTTTCGCAACGGGTTTGCCGCCAGAACAC
AGGTGTCGTGACGCGGGATCCGCCACCATGGTGAGCAAGGGCGAGGAGCTGTTCACCGGGGTGGTGCCCA
TCCTGGTCGAGCTGGACGGCGACGTAAACGGCCACAAGTTCAGCGTGTCCGGCGAGGGCGAGGGCGATGC
CACCTACGGCAAGCTGACCCTGAAGTTCATCTGCACCACCGGCAAGCTGCCCGTGCCCTGGCCCACCCTC
GTGACCACCCTGACCTACGGCGTGCAGTGCTTCAGCCGCTACCCCGACCACATGAAGCAGCACGACTTCT
TCAAGTCCGCCATGCCCGAAGGCTACGTCCAGGAGCGCACCATCTTCTTCAAGGACGACGGCAACTACAA
GACCCGCGCCGAGGTGAAGTTCGAGGGCGACACCCTGGTGAACCGCATCGAGCTGAAGGGCATCGACTTC
AAGGAGGACGGCAACATCCTGGGGCACAAGCTGGAGTACAACTACAACAGCCACAACGTCTATATCATGG
CCGACAAGCAGAAGAACGGCATCAAGGTGAACTTCAAGATCCGCCACAACATCGAGGACGGCAGCGTGCA
GCTCGCCGACCACTACCAGCAGAACACCCCCATCGGCGACGGCCCCGTGCTGCTGCCCGACAACCACTAC
CTGAGCACCCAGTCCGCCCTGAGCAAAGACCCCAACGAGAAGCGCGATCACATGGTCCTGCTGGAGTTCG
TGACCGCCGCCGGGATCACTCTCGGCATGGACGAGCTGTACAAGCCAAAGAAGAAGCGTAAGGTACCCGG
GGGCAGCGGAGAGGGCAGAGGTTCTCTTCTAACATGCGGTGACGTGGAGGAGAATCCCGGCCCTAGGCTC
GAGATGACCGAGTACAAGCCCACGGTGCGCCTCGCCACCCGCGACGACGTCCCCAGGGCCGTACGCACCC
TCGCCGCCGCGTTCGCCGACTACCCCGCCACGCGCCACACCGTCGATCCGGACCGCCACATCGAGCGGGT
CACCGAGCTGCAAGAACTCTTCCTCACGCGCGTCGGGCTCGACATCGGCAAGGTGTGGGTCGCGGACGAC
GGCGCCGCGGTGGCGGTCTGGACCACGCCGGAGAGCGTCGAAGCGGGGGCGGTGTTCGCCGAGATCGGCC
CGCGCATGGCCGAGTTGAGCGGTTCCCGGCTGGCCGCGCAGCAACAGATGGAAGGCCTCCTGGCGCCGCA
CCGGCCCAAGGAGCCCGCGTGGTTCCTGGCCACCGTCGGCGTCTCGCCCGACCACCAGGGCAAGGGTCTG
GGCAGCGCCGTCGTGCTCCCCGGAGTGGAGGCGGCCGAGCGCGCCGGGGTGCCCGCCTTCCTGGAGACCT
CCGCGCCCCGCAACCTCCCCTTCTACGAGCGGCTCGGCTTCACCGTCACCGCCGACGTCGAGGTGCCCGA
AGGACCGCGCACCTGGTGCATGACCCGCAAGCCCGGTGCCTGATCTAGAGGGCCCGTTTAGTTAACTTGT
TTATTGCAGCTTATAATGGTTACAAATAAAGCAATAGCATCACAAATTTCACAAATAAAGCATTTTTTTC
ACTGCGAGGGCCTATTTCCCATGATTCCTTCATATTTGCATATACGATACAAGGCTGTTAGAGAGATAAT
TGGAATTAATTTGACTGTAAACACAAAGATATTAGTACAAAATACGTGACGTAGAAAGTAATAATTTCTT
GGGTAGTTTGCAGTTTTAAAATTATGTTTTAAAATGGACTATCATATGCTTACCGTAACTTGAAAGTATT
TCGATTTCTTGGCTTTATATATCTTGTGGAAAGGACGAAACACCGAACCCCTACCAACTGGTCGGGGTTT
GAAACGAAAAGATATTTCCGCAGCAACATTTTTTTTAAAAGTTTTGTTACTTTATAGAAGAAATTTTGAG
TTTTTGTTTTTTTTTAATAAATAAATAAACATAAATAAATTGTTTGTTGAATTTATTATTAGTATGTAAG
TGTAAATATAATAAAACTTAATATCTATTCAAATTAATAAATAAACCTCGATATACAGACCGATAAAACA
CATGCGTCAATTTTACGCATGATTATCTTTAACGTACGTCACAATATGATTATCTTTCTAGGGTTAAGTC
GACCTTGGCGTAATCATGGTCATAGCTGTTTCCTGTGTGAAATTGTTATCCGCTCACAATTCCACACAAC
ATACGAGCCGGAAGCATAAAGTGTAAAGCCTGGGGTGCCTAATGAGTGAGCTAACTCACATTAATTGCGT
TGCGCTCACTGCCCGCTTTCCAGTCGGGAAACCTGTCGTGCCAGCTGCATTAATGAATCGGCCAACGCGC
GGGGAGAGGCGGTTTGCGTATTGGGCGCTCTTCCGCTTCCTCGCTCACTGACTCGCTGCGCTCGGTCGTT
CGGCTGCGGCGAGCGGTATCAGCTCACTCAAAGGCGGTAATACGGTTATCCACAGAATCAGGGGATAACG
CAGGAAAGAACATGTGAGCAAAAGGCCAGCAAAAGGCCAGGAACCGTAAAAAGGCCGCGTTGCTGGCGTT
TTTCCATAGGCTCCGCCCCCCTGACGAGCATCACAAAAATCGACGCTCAAGTCAGAGGTGGCGAAACCCG
ACAGGACTATAAAGATACCAGGCGTTTCCCCCTGGAAGCTCCCTCGTGCGCTCTCCTGTTCCGACCCTGC
CGCTTACCGGATACCTGTCCGCCTTTCTCCCTTCGGGAAGCGTGGCGCTTTCTCATAGCTCACGCTGTAG
GTATCTCAGTTCGGTGTAGGTCGTTCGCTCCAAGCTGGGCTGTGTGCACGAACCCCCCGTTCAGCCCGAC
CGCTGCGCCTTATCCGGTAACTATCGTCTTGAGTCCAACCCGGTAAGACACGACTTATCGCCACTGGCAG
CAGCCACTGGTAACAGGATTAGCAGAGCGAGGTATGTAGGCGGTGCTACAGAGTTCTTGAAGTGGTGGCC
TAACTACGGCTACACTAGAAGAACAGTATTTGGTATCTGCGCTCTGCTGAAGCCAGTTACCTTCGGAAAA
AGAGTTGGTAGCTCTTGATCCGGCAAACAAACCACCGCTGGTAGCGGTGGTTTTTTTGTTTGCAAGCAGC
AGATTACGCGCAGAAAAAAAGGATCTCAAGAAGATCCTTTGATCTTTTCTACGGGGTCTGACGCTCAGTG
GAACGAAAACTCACGTTAAGGGATTTTGGTCATGAGATTATCAAAAAGGATCTTCACCTAGATCCTTTTA
AATTAAAAATGAAGTTTTAAATCAATCTAAAGTATATATGAGTAAACTTGGTCTGACAGTTACCAATGCT
TAATCAGTGAGGCACCTATCTCAGCGATCTGTCTATTTCGTTCATCCATAGTTGCCTGACTCCCCGTCGT
GTAGATAACTACGATACGGGAGGGCTTACCATCTGGCCCCAGTGCTGCAATGATACCGCGAGACCCACGC
TCACCGGCTCCAGATTTATCAGCAATAAACCAGCCAGCCGGAAGGGCCGAGCGCAGAAGTGGTCCTGCAA
CTTTATCCGCCTCCATCCAGTCTATTAATTGTTGCCGGGAAGCTAGAGTAAGTAGTTCGCCAGTTAATAG
TTTGCGCAACGTTGTTGCCATTGCTACAGGCATCGTGGTGTCACGCTCGTCGTTTGGTATGGCTTCATTC
AGCTCCGGTTCCCAACGATCAAGGCGAGTTACATGATCCCCCATGTTGTGCAAAAAAGCGGTTAGCTCCT
TCGGTCCTCCGATCGTTGTCAGAAGTAAGTTGGCCGCAGTGTTATCACTCATGGTTATGGCAGCACTGCA
TAATTCTCTTACTGTCATGCCATCCGTAAGATGCTTTTCTGTGACTGGTGAGTACTCAACCAAGTCATTC
TGAGAATAGTGTATGCGGCGACCGAGTTGCTCTTGCCCGGCGTCAATACGGGATAATACCGCGCCACATA
GCAGAACTTTAAAAGTGCTCATCATTGGAAAACGTTCTTCGGGGCGAAAACTCTCAAGGATCTTACCGCT
GTTGAGATCCAGTTCGATGTAACCCACTCGTGCACCCAACTGATCTTCAGCATCTTTTACTTTCACCAGC
GTTTCTGGGTGAGCAAAAACAGGAAGGCAAAATGCCGCAAAAAAGGGAATAAGGGCGACACGGAAATGTT
GAATACTCATACTCTTCCTTTTTCAATATTATTGAAGCATTTATCAGGGTTATTGTCTCATGAGCGGATA
CATATTTGAATGTATTTAGAAAAATAAACAAATAGGGGTTCCGCGCACATTTCCCCGAAAAGTGCCACCT
GACGTCTAAGAAACCATTATTATCATGACATTAACCTATAAAAATAGGCGTATCACGAGGCCCTTTCGTC
TCGCGCGTTTCGGTGATGACGGTGAAAACCTCTGACACATGCAGCTCCCGGAGACGGTCACAGCTTGTCT
GTAAGCGGATGCCGGGAGCAGACAAGCCCGTCAGGGCGCGTCAGCGGGTGTTGGCGGGTGTCGGGGCTGG
CTTAACTATGCGGCATCAGAGCAGATTGTACTGAGAGTGCACCATATGCGGTGTGAAATACCGCACAGAT
GCGTAAGGAGAAAATACCGCATCAGGCGCCATTCGCCATTCAGGCTGCGCAACTGTTGGGAAGGGCGATC
GGTGCGGGCCTCTTCGCTATTACGCCAGCTGGCGAAAGGGGGATGTGCTGCAAGGCGATTAAGTTGGGTA
ACGCCAGGGTTTTCCCAGTCACGACGTTGTAAAACGACGGCCAGTGAATTCTTAACCCTAGAAAGATAGT
CTGCGTAAAATTGACGCATGCATTCTTGAAATATTGCTCTCTCTTTCTAAATAGCGCGAATCCGTCGCTG
TGCATTTAGGACATCTCAGTCGCCGCTTGGAGCTCCCGTGAGGCGTGCTTGTCAATGCGGTAAGTGTCAC
TGATTTTGAACTATAACGACCGCGTGAGTCAAAATGACGCATGATTATCTTTTACGTGACTTTTAAGATT
TAACTCATACGATAATTATATTGTTATTTCATGTTCTACTTACGTGATAACTTATTATATATATATTTTC
TTGTTATAGATATCAAACTTGTTTATTGCAGCTTATAATGGTTACAAATAAGGCAATAGCATCACAAATT
TCACAAATAAGGCATTTTTTTCACTGCATTCTAGTTTTGGTTTGTCCAAACTCATCAATGTATCTTATCA
TGTCTGGATCTCAAATCCCTCGGAAGCTGCGCCTGTCTTAGGTTGGAGTGATACATTTTTATCACTTTTA
CCCGTCTTTGGATTAGGCAGTAGCTCTGACGGCCCTCCTGTCTTAGGTTAGTGAAAAATGTCACTCTCTT
ACCCGTCATTGGCTGTCCAGCTTAGCTCGCAGGGGAGGTGGTCTACTAGT
Features (pLannotate 1.2.2; 17 found; start..end, strand, type, name):
      1..212     +  promoter       EF-1α core promoter: core promoter for human elongation factor EF-1α
    238..954     +  CDS            EGFP: EGFP is a basic (constitutively fluorescent) green fluorescent protein published in 1996, derived from Aequorea victoria. It is reported to be a rapidly-maturing weak dimer with moderate acid sensitivity.
   1054..1653    +  CDS            PuroR: puromycin N-acetyltransferase; pac from Streptomyces alboniger; confers resistance to puromycin
   1674..1755    +  polyA_signal   SV40 poly(A) signal: SV40 polyadenylation signal
   1756..1996    +  promoter       U6 promoter: RNA polymerase III promoter for human U6 snRNA
   2006..2035    +  misc_RNA       RfxCas13d DR30: 5' processed 30-base direct repeat for an RfxCas13d gRNA (Konermann et al., 2018)
   2353..2369    -  protein_bind   lac operator: The lac repressor binds to the lac operator to inhibit transcription in E. coli. This inhibition can be relieved by adding lactose or isopropyl-β-D-thiogalactopyranoside (IPTG). lac repressor encoded by lacI
   2377..2407    -  promoter       lac promoter: promoter for the E. coli lac operon
   2422..2443    -  protein_bind   CAP binding site: CAP binding activates transcription in the presence of cAMP. E. coli catabolite activator protein
   2456..2548    -  CDS            lacI (fragment): lac repressor; lacI; The lac repressor binds to the lac operator to inhibit transcription in E. coli. This inhibition can be relieved by adding lactose or isopropyl-β-D-thiogalactopyranoside (IPTG).
   2731..3319    -  rep_origin     ori: high-copy-number ColE1/pMB1/pBR322/pUC origin of replication
   3490..4350    -  CDS            AmpR: β-lactamase; bla; confers resistance to ampicillin, carbenicillin, and related antibiotics
   4351..4455    -  promoter       AmpR promoter: bla
   4550..4585    +  CDS            rop (fragment): Rop protein, which maintains plasmids at low copy number; rop
   4687..4786    +  misc_feature   bom (fragment): basis of mobility region from pBR322
   4792..4949    -  CDS            lacZα (fragment): LacZα fragment of β-galactosidase; lacZ fragment
   5266..5400    +  polyA_signal   SV40 poly(A) signal: SV40 polyadenylation signal
