[The description below was written by a language model from this plasmid's Addgene catalogue record and pLannotate feature annotations shown in this document.]
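Description:
PiggyBac EF1a-eGFP-Puro U6 CLCN3 g1 is a 5.6 kb mammalian expression plasmid built on a PiggyBac transposon backbone. It delivers a Cas13d guide RNA for knockdown of the human CLCN3 transcript. In bacteria it is propagated as a high-copy plasmid through a ColE1/pUC-type origin, with ampicillin selection from the β-lactamase gene. The rest of the bacterial backbone carries only remnants of earlier cloning vectors: the lac promoter and operator, and fragments of lacI, lacZα, rop and bom. The automated feature table does not annotate the PiggyBac terminal repeats, so the exact boundaries of the transposable segment cannot be read from the record, although the catalogue entry classifies the vector as a transposon.

The payload has two expression units. A human U6 RNA polymerase III promoter drives the processed 30-base RfxCas13d direct repeat, and the annotation leaves room immediately downstream for the 23-nt CLCN3-targeting spacer. The spacer was cloned into BbsI sites of the parental vector, and those sites were destroyed in the process. The second unit uses the EF-1α core promoter to express EGFP followed by puromycin N-acetyltransferase, and it ends in an SV40 polyadenylation signal. The element linking the two coding sequences is not annotated. This cassette allows cells carrying the construct to be tracked by fluorescence and selected with puromycin.

The plasmid encodes neither Cas13d nor a transposase, so both would have to be supplied from other sources for genomic integration and RNA knockdown. The associated publication concerns engineering chimeric antigen receptor neutrophils from human pluripotent stem cells, which suggests the guide was used for stable CLCN3 knockdown in that system.
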