Addgene plasmid #170828: PiggyBac EF1a-eGFP-Puro U6 CLCN3 g1
Purpose: PiggyBac Cas13d sgRNA plasmid for CLCN3 knockdown
Depositing lab: Xiaoping Bao. Depositing organization: Purdue University. Publication: Engineering chimeric antigen receptor neutrophils from human pluripotent stem cells for targeted cancer immunotherapy. Chang Y, Syahirah R, Wang X, Jin G, Torregrosa-Allen S, Elzey BD, Hummel SN, Wang T, Li C, Lian X, Deng Q, Broxmeyer HE, Bao X. Cell Rep. 2022 Jul 19;40(3):111128. doi: 10.1016/j.celrep.2022.111128. PubMed 35858579.
Backbone
  Vector backbone: PiggyBac EF1a-eGFP-Puro U6 BbsI
  Backbone size w/o insert (bp): 5575
  Total vector size (bp): 5580
  Vector type: Mammalian Expression ; Piggybac transposon
  Selectable markers: Puromycin
Growth in bacteria
  Bacterial resistance: Ampicillin, 100 μg/mL
  Growth temperature: 37°C
  Growth strain: DH5alpha
  Copy number: High Copy
Gene/Insert
  Gene/Insert name: Cas13d CLCN3 gRNA1
  gRNA/shRNA sequence: GAAAAGATATTTCCGCAGCAACA
  Species: H. sapiens (human)
  Insert size (bp): 23
  Promoter: U6
  Cloning method: Restriction Enzyme; 5′ cloning site BbsI (destroyed during cloning); 3′ cloning site BbsI (destroyed during cloning)
  Sequencing primers: 5′ TTTCTTGGGTAGTTTGCAGTTTT; 3′ M13 RVS
Terms and licenses: Academic/Nonprofit Terms; Industry Terms: Not Available to Industry
How to cite: PiggyBac EF1a-eGFP-Puro U6 CLCN3 g1 was a gift from Xiaoping Bao (Addgene plasmid # 170828 ; http://n2t.net/addgene:170828 ; RRID:Addgene_170828)
